Addgene plasmid #32110: ph3b
Depositing lab: Christopher Buck. Depositing organization: National Cancer Institute (NCI). Publication: Glycosaminoglycans and sialylated glycans sequentially facilitate merkel cell polyomavirus infectious entry. Schowalter RM, Pastrana DV, Buck CB. PLoS Pathog. 2011 Jul;7(7):e1002161. Epub 2011 Jul 28. 10.1371/journal.ppat.1002161 PubMed 21829355.
Backbone
  Vector backbone: phGf
  Backbone size w/o insert (bp): 4508
  Vector type: Mammalian Expression
Growth in bacteria
  Bacterial resistance: Bleocin (Zeocin), 50 μg/mL
  Growth temperature: 37°C
  Growth strain: DH5alpha
  Copy number: High Copy
Gene/Insert
  Gene/Insert name: BKV VP3 (alt names: BKPyV; BK Polyomavirus)
  Species: virus
  Insert size (bp): 698
  Mutation: codon modified
  Cloning method: Gateway Cloning
  Sequencing primers: 5′ N/A
Terms and licenses: Academic/Nonprofit Terms; Industry Terms: Not Available to Industry
Depositor comments: Please consult laboratory website, http://home.ccr.cancer.gov/Lco/plasmids.asp, for more information.
How to cite: ph3b was a gift from Christopher Buck (Addgene plasmid # 32110 ; http://n2t.net/addgene:32110 ; RRID:Addgene_32110)
