[The description below was written by a language model from this plasmid's Addgene catalogue record and pLannotate feature annotations shown in this document.]
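Description:
ph3b is a mammalian expression plasmid built on the phGf backbone that carries a codon-modified open reading frame for VP3, a minor capsid protein of BK polyomavirus (BKPyV). It is propagated in E. coli from a high-copy ColE1/pUC-type origin and selected with Zeocin/bleomycin through the Streptoalloteichus hindustanus ble gene driven by the synthetic bacterial EM7 promoter. No mammalian promoter is annotated upstream of ble, so the table gives no indication that the marker is meant for selection in mammalian cells.

The annotated sequence contains two mammalian expression units. In the first, the human EF-1α core promoter is followed by a truncated HTLV-1 5' LTR segment, a composite arrangement commonly used to boost expression. This drives the BKPyV capsid coding region and ends in the human EF-1α polyadenylation signal. The annotation tool labels this coding region as a fragment of VP2, which is expected because VP3 shares its reading frame and C-terminal sequence with VP2. The annotated span is somewhat longer than the 698 bp insert size listed in the catalogue, and the record does not explain the difference. An attB2 site downstream of the insert is consistent with the recorded Gateway cloning; no matching attB1 site is annotated. In the second unit, the SV40 enhancer/early promoter drives EGFP, with an SV40 poly(A) signal annotated just downstream on the opposite strand. EGFP provides a fluorescent indicator of transfected cells. Short lacZα and SV40 large T fragments appear to be cloning remnants.

The associated publication concerns polyomavirus infectious entry, which suggests that the plasmid supplies VP3 in transfected mammalian cells for assembling polyomavirus capsids or reporter particles. The record itself does not state a specific use.
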