Features (pLannotate 1.2.2; 13 found; start..end, strand, type, name):
     13..342     +  promoter       SV40 promoter: SV40 enhancer and early promoter
    373..1092    +  CDS            EGFP: the original enhanced GFP (Yang et al., 1996) mammalian codon-optimized
   1117..1238    -  polyA_signal   SV40 poly(A) signal: SV40 polyadenylation signal
   1261..1329    -  CDS            large T antigen (fragment): large T antigen from SV40 (simian virus 40)
   1348..1399    +  CDS            lacZα (fragment): LacZα fragment of β-galactosidase; lacZ fragment
   1439..1650    +  promoter       EF-1α core promoter: core promoter for human elongation factor EF-1α
   1663..1931    +  LTR            5' LTR (truncated): truncated 5' long terminal repeat (LTR) from human T-cell leukemia virus (HTLV) type 1
   1952..2710    +  CDS            VP2_POVBK (fragment): Experimental evidence at protein level: Swiss-Prot protein existence level 1. Isoform VP4 is a viroporin inducing perforation of cellular membranes to trigger virus progeny release. Forms pores of 3 nm inner diameter. VP4 is expressed about 24 hours after the late structural proteins and is not incorporated into the mature virion (By similarity). From BK polyomavirus (BKPyV) (Human polyomavirus 1).
   2728..2752    -  protein_bind   attB2: mutant version of attB; recombination site for the Gateway® BP reaction BP Clonase™
   2772..3344    +  polyA_signal   EF-1α poly(A) signal: human EF-1α polyadenylation signal
   3515..4103    +  rep_origin     ori: high-copy-number ColE1/pMB1/pBR322/pUC origin of replication
   4189..4236    +  promoter       EM7 promoter: synthetic bacterial promoter&nbsp
   4256..4627    +  CDS            ble: BLE_STRHI - Experimental evidence at protein level: Swiss-Prot protein existence level 1. Binding protein with a strong affinity to the bleomycin family of antibiotics. From Streptoalloteichus hindustanus.
>Addgene plasmid #32110 | ph3b | depositor full sequence | sequence record 36277 | ph3b sequence 4683 bps
CCCCTGTGGAATGTGTGTCAGTTAGGGTGTGGAAAGTCCCCAGGCTCCCCAGCAGGCAGAAGTATGCAAA
GCATGCATCTCAATTAGTCAGCAACCAGGTGTGGAAAGTCCCCAGGCTCCCCAGCAGGCAGAAGTATGCA
AAGCATGCATCTCAATTAGTCAGCAACCATAGTCCCGCCCCTAACTCCGCCCATCCCGCCCCTAACTCCG
CCCAGTTCCGCCCATTCTCCGCCCCATGGCTGACTAATTTTTTTTATTTATACAGAGGCCGAGGCCGCCT
CGGCCTCTGAGCTATTCCAGAAGTAGTGAGGAGGCTTTTTTGGAGGCCTAGGCTTTTGCAAAAAGCTTGA
TTGGGATCCACCGGTCGCCACCATGGTGAGCAAGGGCGAGGAGCTGTTCACCGGGGTGGTGCCCATCCTG
GTCGAGCTGGACGGCGACGTAAACGGCCACAAGTTCAGCGTGTCCGGCGAGGGCGAGGGCGATGCCACCT
ACGGCAAGCTGACCCTGAAGTTCATCTGCACCACCGGCAAGCTGCCCGTGCCCTGGCCCACCCTCGTGAC
CACCCTGACCTACGGCGTGCAGTGCTTCAGCCGCTACCCCGACCACATGAAGCAGCACGACTTCTTCAAG
TCCGCCATGCCCGAAGGCTACGTCCAGGAGCGCACCATCTTCTTCAAGGACGACGGCAACTACAAGACCC
GCGCCGAGGTGAAGTTCGAGGGCGACACCCTGGTGAACCGCATCGAGCTGAAGGGCATCGACTTCAAGGA
GGACGGCAACATCCTGGGGCACAAGCTGGAGTACAACTACAACAGCCACAACGTCTATATCATGGCCGAC
AAGCAGAAGAACGGCATCAAGGTGAACTTCAAGATCCGCCACAACATCGAGGACGGCAGCGTGCAGCTCG
CCGACCACTACCAGCAGAACACCCCCATCGGCGACGGCCCCGTGCTGCTGCCCGACAACCACTACCTGAG
CACCCAGTCCGCCCTGAGCAAAGACCCCAACGAGAAGCGCGATCACATGGTCCTGCTGGAGTTCGTGACC
GCCGCCGGGATCACTCTCGGCATGGACGAGCTGTACAAGTAAAGCGGCCGCTTCGAGCAGACATGATAAG
ATACATTGATGAGTTTGGACAAACCACAACTAGAATGCAGTGAAAAAAATGCTTTATTTGTGAAATTTGT
GATGCTATTGCTTTATTTGTAACCATTATAAGCTGCAATAAACAAGTTAACAACAACAATTGCATTCATT
TTATGTTTCAGGTTCAGGGGGAGGTGTGGGAGGTTTTTTAAAGCAAGTAAAACCTCTACAAATGTGGTAA
AATCGATAAGGATCCGGGCTGGCGTAATAGCGAAGAGGCCCGCACCGATCGCCCTTCCCAACAGTTGCGG
TGGAGAAGAGCATGCGTGAGGCTCCGGTGCCCGTCAGTGGGCAGAGCGCACATCGCCCACAGTCCCCGAG
AAGTTGGGGGGAGGGGTCGGCAATTGAACCGGTGCCTAGAGAAGGTGGCGCGGGGTAAACTGGGAAAGTG
ATGTCGTGTACTGGCTCCGCCTTTTTCCCGAGGGTGGGGGAGAACCGTATATAAGTGCAGTAGTCGCCGT
GAACGTTCTTTTTCGCAACGGGTTTGCCGCCAGAACACAGCTGAAGCTTCGAGGGGCTCGCATCTCTCCT
TCACGCGCCCGCCGCCCTACCTGAGGCCGCCATCCACGCCGGTTGAGTCGCGTTCTGCCGCCTCCCGCCT
GTGGTGCCTCCTGAACTGCGTCCGCCGTCTAGGTAAGTTTAAAGCTCAGGTCGAGACCGGGCCTTTGTCC
GGCGCTCCCTTGGAGCCTACCTAGACTCAGCCGGCTCTCCACGCTTTGCCTGACCCTGCTTGCTCAACTC
TACGTCTTTGTTTCGTTTTCTGTTCTGCGCCGTTACAGATCCAAGCTGTGACCGGCGCCTACATCGGTTC
TTCTCGGACTGGGACCATAAGGTCAGTACCGTGGGGTTGTACCAACAAAGCGGGATGGCCCTCGAGCTCT
TCAATCCCGACGAATACTACGACATCCTGTTCCCTGGCGTGAACACCTTCGTGAACAACATCCAGTATCT
GGACCCCCGCCACTGGGGACCAAGCCTGTTCGCCACAATCAGTCAAGCCCTCTGGCACGTCATCCGCGAC
GACATCCCCGCCATCACAAGCCAGGAGCTCCAGCGCCGCACCGAAAGGTTTTTCCGCGATAGTCTCGCAA
GATTCCTCGAGGAGACCACATGGACCATCGTGAACGCACCCGTGAATTTCTACAACTACATCCAAGACTA
CTACTCCAACCTGAGTCCCATCCGCCCAAGCATGGTCCGCCAAGTCGCCGAGCGCGAGGGCACACAAGTG
AACTTCGGGCACACATATCGCATCGACGACGCCGATTCCATCCAGGAGGTCACACAGCGCATGGAACTGC
GCAACAAGGAAAACGTGCACAGCGGCGAATTCATCGAGAAGACCATCGCACCCGGCGGCGCCAACCAGCG
CACCGCCCCACAATGGATGCTCCCACTCTTGCTGGGGCTCTATGGCACCGTGACCCCTGCCCTGGAGGCC
TACGAGGACGGGCCAAATCAGAAAAAGCGCCGCGTCAGTCGCGGGTCAAGTCAGAAGGCAAAGGGCACAA
GGGCCTCCGCAAAGACCACCAACAAGCGCCGCTCCCGGTCGAGCCGCTCATGAGTGCTAGCGGGCCCACC
CAGCTTTCTTGTACAAAGTGGTTCGATCTAGAATGGCTAGCATTATCCCTAATACCTGCCACCCCACTCT
TAATCAGTGGTGGAAGAACGGTCTCAGAACTGTTTGTTTCAATTGGCCATTTAAGTTTAGTAGTAAAAGA
CTGGTTAATGATAACAATGCATCGTAAAACCTTCAGAAGGAAAGGAGAATGTTTTGTGGACCACTTTGGT
TTTCTTTTTTGCGTGTGGCAGTTTTAAGTTATTAGTTTTTAAAATCAGTACTTTTTAATGGAAACAACTT
GACCAAAAATTTGTCACAGAATTTTGAGACCCATTAAAAAAGTTAAATGAGAAACCTGTGTGTTCCTTTG
GTCAACACCGAGACATTTAGGTGAAAGACATCTAATTCTGGTTTTACGAATCTGGAAACTTCTTGAAAAT
GTAATTCTTGAGTTAACACTTCTGGGTGGAGAATAGGGTTGTTTTCCCCCCACATAATTGGAAGGGGAAG
GAATATCATTTAAAGCTATGGGAGGGTTTCTTTGATTACAACACTGGAGAGAAATGCAGCATGTTGCTGA
TTGCCTGTCACTAAAACAGGCCAAAAACTGAGTCCTTGGGTTGCATAGAAAGCTTCATGTTGCTAAACCA
ATGTTAAGTGAATCTTTGGAAACAAAATGTTTCCAAATTACTGGGATGTGCATGTTGAAACGTGGGTTAA
TTAACTAGCCATGACCAAAATCCCTTAACGTGAGTTTTCGTTCCACTGAGCGTCAGACCCCGTAGAAAAG
ATCAAAGGATCTTCTTGAGATCCTTTTTTTCTGCGCGTAATCTGCTGCTTGCAAACAAAAAAACCACCGC
TACCAGCGGTGGTTTGTTTGCCGGATCAAGAGCTACCAACTCTTTTTCCGAAGGTAACTGGCTTCAGCAG
AGCGCAGATACCAAATACTGTTCTTCTAGTGTAGCCGTAGTTAGGCCACCACTTCAAGAACTCTGTAGCA
CCGCCTACATACCTCGCTCTGCTAATCCTGTTACCAGTGGCTGCTGCCAGTGGCGATAAGTCGTGTCTTA
CCGGGTTGGACTCAAGACGATAGTTACCGGATAAGGCGCAGCGGTCGGGCTGAACGGGGGGTTCGTGCAC
ACAGCCCAGCTTGGAGCGAACGACCTACACCGAACTGAGATACCTACAGCGTGAGCTATGAGAAAGCGCC
ACGCTTCCCGAAGGGAGAAAGGCGGACAGGTATCCGGTAAGCGGCAGGGTCGGAACAGGAGAGCGCACGA
GGGAGCTTCCAGGGGGAAACGCCTGGTATCTTTATAGTCCTGTCGGGTTTCGCCACCTCTGACTTGAGCG
TCGATTTTTGTGATGCTCGTCAGGGGGGCGGAGCCTATGGAAAAACGCCAGCAACGCGGCCTTTTTACGG
TTCCTGGCCTTTTGCTGGCCTTTTGCTCACATGTTCTTAATTAAATTTTTCAAAAGTAGTTGACAATTAA
TCATCGGCATAGTATATCGGCATAGTATAATACGACTCACTATAGGAGGGCCATCATGGCCAAGTTGACC
AGTGCTGTCCCAGTGCTCACAGCCAGGGATGTGGCTGGAGCTGTTGAGTTCTGGACTGACAGGTTGGGGT
TCTCCAGAGATTTTGTGGAGGATGACTTTGCAGGTGTGGTCAGAGATGATGTCACCCTGTTCATCTCAGC
AGTCCAGGACCAGGTGGTGCCTGACAACACCCTGGCTTGGGTGTGGGTGAGAGGACTGGATGAGCTGTAT
GCTGAGTGGAGTGAGGTGGTCTCCACCAACTTCAGGGATGCCAGTGGCCCTGCCATGACAGAGATTGGAG
AGCAGCCCTGGGGGAGAGAGTTTGCCCTGAGAGACCCAGCAGGCAACTGTGTGCACTTTGTGGCAGAGGA
GCAGGACTGAGGATAAGAATTGTAACAAAAAACCCCGCCCCGGCGGGGTTTTTTGTTAATTAA
