>Addgene plasmid #32110 | ph3b | addgene partial sequence | sequence record 38707 | EGFP-C 5'-CATGGTCCTGCTGGAGTTCGTG-3'
AAGCGGCCGCTTCGAGCAGACATGATAAGATACATTGATGAGTTTGGACAAACCACAACTAGAATGCAGT
GAAAAAAATGCTTTATTTGTGAAATTTGTGATGCTATTGCTTTATTTGTAACCATTATAAGCTGCAATAA
ACAAGTTAACAACAACAATTGCATTCATTTTATGTTTCAGGTTCAGGGGGAGGTGTGGGAGGTTTTTTAA
AGCAAGTAAAACCTCTACAAATGTGGTAAAATCGATAAGGATCCGGGCTGGCGTAATAGCGAAGAGGCCC
GCACCGATCGCCCTTCCCAACAGTTGCGGTGGAGAAGAGCATGCGTGAGGCTCCGGTGCCCGTCAGTGGG
CAGAGCGCACATCGCCCACAGTCCCCGAGAAGTTGGGGGGAGGGGTCGGCAATTGAACCGGTGCCTAGAG
AAGGTGGCGCGGGGTAAACTGGGAAAGTGATGTCGTGTACTGGCTCCGCCTTTTTCCCGAGGGTGGGGGA
GAACCGTATATAAGTGCAGTAGTCGCCGTGAACGTTCTTTTTCGCAACGGGTTTGCCGCCAGAACACAGC
TGAAGCTTCGAGGGGCTCGCATCTCTCCTTCACGCGCCCGCCGCCCTACCTGAGGCCGCCATCCACGCCG
GTTGAGTCGCGTTCTGCCGCCTCCCGCCTGTGGTGCCTCCTGAACTGCGTCCGCCGTCTAGGTAAGTTTA
AAGCTCAGGTCGAGACCGGGCCTTTGTCCGGCGCTCCCTTGGAGCCTACCTAGACTCAGCCGGCTCTCCA
CGCTTTGCCTGACCCTGCTTGCTCAACTCTACGTCTTTGTTTCGTTTTCTGTTCTGCGCCGTTACAGATC
CAAGCTGTGACCGGCGCCTACATCGGT
