>Addgene plasmid #32110 | ph3b | addgene partial sequence | sequence record 38708 | hEF1a-pA-R (5' CCGTTCTTCCACCACTGATT 3')
ATGCTAGCCATTCTAGATCGAACCACTTTGTACAAGAAAGCTGGGTGGGCCCGCTAGCACTCATGAGCGG
CTCGACCGGGAGCGGCGCTTGTTGGTGGTCTTTGCGGAGGCCCTTGTGCCCTTTGCCTTCTGACTTGACC
CGCGACTGACGCGGCGCTTTTTCTGATTTGGCCCGTCCTCGTAGGCCTCCAGGGCAGGGGTCACGGTGCC
ATAGAGCCCCAGCAAGAGTGGGAGCATCCATTGTGGGGCGGTGCGCTGGTTGGCGCCGCCGGGTGCGATG
GTCTTCTCGATGAATTCGCCGCTGTGCACGTTTTCCTTGTTGCGCAGTTCCATGCGCTGTGTGACCTCCT
GGATGGAATCGGCGTCGTCGATGCGATATGTGTGCCCGAAGTTCACTTGTGTGCCCTCGCGCTCGGCGAC
TTGGCGGACCATGCTTGGGCGGATGGGACTCAGGTTGGAGTAGTAGTCTTGGATGTAGTTGTAGAAATTC
ACGGGTGCGTTCACGATGGTCCATGTGGTCTCCTCGAGGAATCTTGCGAGACTATCGCGGAAAAACCTTT
CGGTGCGGCGCTGGAGCTCCTGGCTTGTGATGGCGGGGATGTCGTCGCGGATGACGTGCCAGAGGGCTTG
ACTGATTGTGGCGAACAGGCTTGGTCCCCAGTGGCGGGGGTCCAGATACTGGATGTTGTTCACGAAGGTG
TTCACGCCAGGGAACAGGATGTCGTAGTATTCGTCGGGATTGAAGAGCTCGAGGGCCATCCCGCTTTGTT
GGTACAACCCCACGGTACTGACCTTATGGTCCCAGTCCGAGAAGACCCGATGTAGGCGCCGGTCACAGCT
TG
